Addgene plasmid #49699: pVRa38_1442
Depositing lab: Christopher Voigt. Depositing organization: University of California, San Francisco (UCSF). Publication: Design of orthogonal genetic switches based on a crosstalk map of sigmas, anti-sigmas, and promoters. Rhodius VA, Segall-Shapiro TH, Sharon BD, Ghodasara A, Orlova E, Tabakh H, Burkhardt DH, Clancy K, Peterson TC, Gross CA, Voigt CA. Mol Syst Biol. 2013 Oct 29;9:702. doi: 10.1038/msb.2013.58. PubMed 24169405.
Backbone
  Vector backbone: pVRa
  Vector type: Bacterial Expression, Synthetic Biology
Growth in bacteria
  Bacterial resistance: Ampicillin, 100 μg/mL
  Growth temperature: 37°C
  Growth strain: DH10B
  Copy number: Low Copy
Gene/Insert
  Gene/Insert name: ECF38_1442
  Species: Kineococcus radiotolerans SRS30216
  Mutation: Codon optimized for E.coli
  Promoter: pT7-lacO
  Tag / fusion protein: His6-PreScission (N terminal on backbone)
  Cloning method: Restriction Enzyme; 5′ cloning site NdeI (not destroyed); 3′ cloning site HindIII (not destroyed)
  Sequencing primers: 5′ CGATATAGGCGCCAGCAAC; 3′ CAGCAGCCAACTCAGCTTC
Terms and licenses: Academic/Nonprofit Terms; Industry Terms: Not Available to Industry
How to cite: pVRa38_1442 was a gift from Christopher Voigt (Addgene plasmid # 49699 ; http://n2t.net/addgene:49699 ; RRID:Addgene_49699)
