[The description below was written by a language model from this plasmid's Addgene catalogue record and pLannotate feature annotations shown in this document.]
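Description:
pVRa38_1442 is a bacterial expression plasmid built on the pVRa backbone, a pET-like vector for T7-driven expression in E. coli. It is selected with ampicillin through the β-lactamase gene and its native promoter, and it replicates from a ColE1/pBR322-type origin accompanied by the bom region and the rop gene. Rop keeps copy number down, in line with the low-copy designation in the record. An f1 phage origin is also present, along with short tetracycline-resistance fragments that appear to be non-functional remnants of the pBR322 lineage.

The insert is ECF38_1442, a gene from Kineococcus radiotolerans SRS30216 that was codon optimized for E. coli. Its name and the associated study on sigma factors, anti-sigmas and their promoters indicate an extracytoplasmic function (ECF) sigma factor of group 38. It was cloned between NdeI and HindIII sites, both of which are retained. Transcription comes from a T7 promoter followed directly by a lac operator, with a T7 gene 10 ribosome binding site upstream and a T7 terminator downstream. The plasmid-borne lacI gene, under its own promoter, supplies repressor so that expression is held off until IPTG is added, in a host that provides T7 RNA polymerase. The backbone adds an N-terminal His6 tag with a PreScission protease cleavage site, which the automated annotation picks up only as a short tag fragment. The insert's coding sequence is not annotated in the feature table, and the small His and T7 gene 10-derived fragments just before the terminator look like vector sequence downstream of the cloning site. The construct belongs to a library of sigma-factor expression plasmids used to map crosstalk and to design orthogonal genetic switches.
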