Features (pLannotate 1.2.2; 19 found; start..end, strand, type, name):
    559..576     +  CDS            9xHis (fragment): 9xHis affinity tag
    586..635     +  CDS            SET1 (fragment): solubility-enhancement tag derived from T7 phage gene 10B
    643..690     +  terminator     T7 terminator: transcription terminator for bacteriophage T7 RNA polymerase
    727..1182    +  rep_origin     f1 ori (sequence partly withheld): f1 bacteriophage origin of replication; arrow indicates direction of (+) strand synthesis
   1209..1313    +  promoter       AmpR promoter: bla
   1314..2174    +  CDS            AmpR: β-lactamase; bla; confers resistance to ampicillin, carbenicillin, and related antibiotics
   2345..2933    +  rep_origin     ori: high-copy-number ColE1/pMB1/pBR322/pUC origin of replication
   3119..3261    -  misc_feature   bom: basis of mobility region from pBR322
   3363..3554    -  CDS            rop: Rop protein, which maintains plasmids at low copy number; rop
   3571..3951    +  CDS            YPB1_ECOLX: Protein predicted: Swiss-Prot protein existence level 4. From Escherichia coli.
   4023..4314    -  CDS            TcR (fragment): tetracycline efflux protein; tet; confers resistance to tetracycline
   4329..4350    -  protein_bind   CAP binding site: CAP binding activates transcription in the presence of cAMP. E. coli catabolite activator protein
   4363..5445    -  CDS            lacI: lac repressor; lacI; The lac repressor binds to the lac operator to inhibit transcription in E. coli. This inhibition can be relieved by adding lactose or isopropyl-β-D-thiogalactopyranoside (IPTG).
   5446..5523    -  promoter       lacI promoter: lacI
   5531..5810    -  CDS            TcR (fragment): tetracycline efflux protein; tet; confers resistance to tetracycline
   5832..5850    +  promoter       T7 promoter: promoter for bacteriophage T7 RNA polymerase
   5851..5875    +  protein_bind   lac operator: The lac repressor binds to the lac operator to inhibit transcription in E. coli. This inhibition can be relieved by adding lactose or isopropyl-β-D-thiogalactopyranoside (IPTG). lac repressor encoded by lacI
   5890..5912    +  RBS            RBS: efficient ribosome binding site from bacteriophage T7 gene 10 (Olins and Rangwala, 1989)
   5931..5947    +  CDS            capTEV™ (fragment): composite tag for in vivo biotinylation, TEV protease cleavage, and 6xHis tagging
>Addgene plasmid #49699 | pVRa38_1442 | depositor full sequence | sequence record 74491 | pVRa38_1442 sequence 5984 bps
ATGCCTGCAGAACCGGCAGATGATCCGCGTAGCTGGTCAGCAGATGAAGCAGTTAGCGCACTGTATGCAG
CACATTGGCGTCGTTTTGTTGCACTGGCAAGCAGCCTGATGGGTGAAAGCGCAAGCGCTGAAGAGGTTGT
TGCAGATGCATTTGTTACCCTGCATGGTCGTTGGAATCGTCTGAGCGATAAAGGTAGCGCAGTTGCATAT
CTGCGTACCAGCGTTGTTAATGGTGCACGTGATGTTCTGCGTCATCGTGTTGTTACCGATCGTCGTCGTC
CGCTGCCTGATCCGGCACCGGATGGTCCGGAAGAACATGCAGTTCGTGCAGCCGAACATCGTATGGTTCT
GGGTGCACTGGATGCACTGCCGACCCGTCAGCGTGAAGTTCTGGTTCTGCGTTATCAGGGTGAAATGAGC
GAAGAAGATATTGCAGCAGCACTGGGTATTAGCCGTGGTGCAGTTAAAACCCATGCACATCGTGGTCTGA
GCGCACTGCGTACCGCACTGAGCCTGGAAGAAACCCCGTAAGGATCCAAGCTTGCGGCCGCACTCGAGCA
CCACCACCACCACCACTGAGATCCGGCTGCTAACAAAGCCCGAAAGGAAGCTGAGTTGGCTGCTGCCACC
GCTGAGCAATAACTAGCATAACCCCTTGGGGCCTCTAAACGGGTCTTGAGGGGTTTTTTGCTGAAAGGAG
GAACTATATCCGGATTGGCGAATGGG
[124 nt withheld, positions 727-850]
C
[91 nt withheld, positions 852-942]
A
[49 nt withheld, positions 944-992]
CCTTTGACGTTGGAGTCCACGTTCTTT
[37 nt withheld, positions 1020-1056]
ACCCTATCTCGGTCTATTCTTTTGATTTATAAGGGATTTTGCCGATTTCGGCCTATTGGTTAAAAAATGA
GCTGATTTAACAAAAATTTAACGCGAATTTTAACAAAATATTAACGTTTACAATTTCAGGTGGCACTTTT
CGGGGAAATGTGCGCGGAACCCCTATTTGTTTATTTTTCTAAATACATTCAAATATGTATCCGCTCATGA
GACAATAACCCTGATAAATGCTTCAATAATATTGAAAAAGGAAGAGTATGAGTATTCAACATTTCCGTGT
CGCCCTTATTCCCTTTTTTGCGGCATTTTGCCTTCCTGTTTTTGCTCACCCAGAAACGCTGGTGAAAGTA
AAAGATGCTGAAGATCAGTTGGGTGCACGAGTGGGTTACATCGAACTGGATCTCAACAGCGGTAAGATCC
TTGAGAGTTTTCGCCCCGAAGAACGTTTTCCAATGATGAGCACTTTTAAAGTTCTGCTATGTGGCGCGGT
ATTATCCCGTATTGACGCCGGGCAAGAGCAACTCGGTCGCCGCATACACTATTCTCAGAATGACTTGGTT
GAGTACTCACCAGTCACAGAAAAGCATCTTACGGATGGCATGACAGTAAGAGAATTATGCAGTGCTGCCA
TAACCATGAGTGATAACACTGCGGCCAACTTACTTCTGACAACGATCGGAGGACCGAAGGAGCTAACCGC
TTTTTTGCACAACATGGGGGATCATGTAACTCGCCTTGATCGTTGGGAACCGGAGCTGAATGAAGCCATA
CCAAACGACGAGCGTGACACCACGATGCCTGCAGCAATGGCAACAACGTTGCGCAAACTATTAACTGGCG
AACTACTTACTCTAGCTTCCCGGCAACAATTAATAGACTGGATGGAGGCGGATAAAGTTGCAGGACCACT
TCTGCGCTCGGCCCTTCCGGCTGGCTGGTTTATTGCTGATAAATCTGGAGCCGGTGAGCGTGGGTCTCGC
GGTATCATTGCAGCACTGGGGCCAGATGGTAAGCCCTCCCGTATCGTAGTTATCTACACGACGGGGAGTC
AGGCAACTATGGATGAACGAAATAGACAGATCGCTGAGATAGGTGCCTCACTGATTAAGCATTGGTAACT
GTCAGACCAAGTTTACTCATATATACTTTAGATTGATTTAAAACTTCATTTTTAATTTAAAAGGATCTAG
GTGAAGATCCTTTTTGATAATCTCATGACCAAAATCCCTTAACGTGAGTTTTCGTTCCACTGAGCGTCAG
ACCCCGTAGAAAAGATCAAAGGATCTTCTTGAGATCCTTTTTTTCTGCGCGTAATCTGCTGCTTGCAAAC
AAAAAAACCACCGCTACCAGCGGTGGTTTGTTTGCCGGATCAAGAGCTACCAACTCTTTTTCCGAAGGTA
ACTGGCTTCAGCAGAGCGCAGATACCAAATACTGTCCTTCTAGTGTAGCCGTAGTTAGGCCACCACTTCA
AGAACTCTGTAGCACCGCCTACATACCTCGCTCTGCTAATCCTGTTACCAGTGGCTGCTGCCAGTGGCGA
TAAGTCGTGTCTTACCGGGTTGGACTCAAGACGATAGTTACCGGATAAGGCGCAGCGGTCGGGCTGAACG
GGGGGTTCGTGCACACAGCCCAGCTTGGAGCGAACGACCTACACCGAACTGAGATACCTACAGCGTGAGC
TATGAGAAAGCGCCACGCTTCCCGAAGGGAGAAAGGCGGACAGGTATCCGGTAAGCGGCAGGGTCGGAAC
AGGAGAGCGCACGAGGGAGCTTCCAGGGGGAAACGCCTGGTATCTTTATAGTCCTGTCGGGTTTCGCCAC
CTCTGACTTGAGCGTCGATTTTTGTGATGCTCGTCAGGGGGGCGGAGCCTATGGAAAAACGCCAGCAACG
CGGCCTTTTTACGGTTCCTGGCCTTTTGCTGGCCTTTTGCTCACATGTTCTTTCCTGCGTTATCCCCTGA
TTCTGTGGATAACCGTATTACCGCCTTTGAGTGAGCTGATACCGCTCGCCGCAGCCGAACGACCGAGCGC
AGCGAGTCAGTGAGCGAGGAAGCGGAAGAGCGCCTGATGCGGTATTTTCTCCTTACGCATCTGTGCGGTA
TTTCACACCGCATATATGGTGCACTCTCAGTACAATCTGCTCTGATGCCGCATAGTTAAGCCAGTATACA
CTCCGCTATCGCTACGTGACTGGGTCATGGCTGCGCCCCGACACCCGCCAACACCCGCTGACGCGCCCTG
ACGGGCTTGTCTGCTCCCGGCATCCGCTTACAGACAAGCTGTGACCGTCTCCGGGAGCTGCATGTGTCAG
AGGTTTTCACCGTCATCACCGAAACGCGCGAGGCAGCTGCGGTAAAGCTCATCAGCGTGGTCGTGAAGCG
ATTCACAGATGTCTGCCTGTTCATCCGCGTCCAGCTCGTTGAGTTTCTCCAGAAGCGTTAATGTCTGGCT
TCTGATAAAGCGGGCCATGTTAAGGGCGGTTTTTTCCTGTTTGGTCACTGATGCCTCCGTGTAAGGGGGA
TTTCTGTTCATGGGGGTAATGATACCGATGAAACGAGAGAGGATGCTCACGATACGGGTTACTGATGATG
AACATGCCCGGTTACTGGAACGTTGTGAGGGTAAACAACTGGCGGTATGGATGCGGCGGGACCAGAGAAA
AATCACTCAGGGTCAATGCCAGCGCTTCGTTAATACAGATGTAGGTGTTCCACAGGGTAGCCAGCAGCAT
CCTGCGATGCAGATCCGGAACATAATGGTGCAGGGCGCTGACTTCCGCGTTTCCAGACTTTACGAAACAC
GGAAACCGAAGACCATTCATGTTGTTGCTCAGGTCGCAGACGTTTTGCAGCAGCAGTCGCTTCACGTTCG
CTCGCGTATCGGTGATTCATTCTGCTAACCAGTAAGGCAACCCCGCCAGCCTAGCCGGGTCCTCAACGAC
AGGAGCACGATCATGCGCACCCGTGGGGCCGCCATGCCGGCGATAATGGCCTGCTTCTCGCCGAAACGTT
TGGTGGCGGGACCAGTGACGAAGGCTTGAGCGAGGGCGTGCAAGATTCCGAATACCGCAAGCGACAGGCC
GATCATCGTCGCGCTCCAGCGAAAGCGGTCCTCGCCGAAAATGACCCAGAGCGCTGCCGGCACCTGTCCT
ACGAGTTGCATGATAAAGAAGACAGTCATAAGTGCGGCGACGATAGTCATGCCCCGCGCCCACCGGAAGG
AGCTGACTGGGTTGAAGGCTCTCAAGGGCATCGGTCGAGATCCCGGTGCCTAATGAGTGAGCTAACTTAC
ATTAATTGCGTTGCGCTCACTGCCCGCTTTCCAGTCGGGAAACCTGTCGTGCCAGCTGCATTAATGAATC
GGCCAACGCGCGGGGAGAGGCGGTTTGCGTATTGGGCGCCAGGGTGGTTTTTCTTTTCACCAGTGAGACG
GGCAACAGCTGATTGCCCTTCACCGCCTGGCCCTGAGAGAGTTGCAGCAAGCGGTCCACGCTGGTTTGCC
CCAGCAGGCGAAAATCCTGTTTGATGGTGGTTAACGGCGGGATATAACATGAGCTGTCTTCGGTATCGTC
GTATCCCACTACCGAGATATCCGCACCAACGCGCAGCCCGGACTCGGTAATGGCGCGCATTGCGCCCAGC
GCCATCTGATCGTTGGCAACCAGCATCGCAGTGGGAACGATGCCCTCATTCAGCATTTGCATGGTTTGTT
GAAAACCGGACATGGCACTCCAGTCGCCTTCCCGTTCCGCTATCGGCTGAATTTGATTGCGAGTGAGATA
TTTATGCCAGCCAGCCAGACGCAGACGCGCCGAGACAGAACTTAATGGGCCCGCTAACAGCGCGATTTGC
TGGTGACCCAATGCGACCAGATGCTCCACGCCCAGTCGCGTACCGTCTTCATGGGAGAAAATAATACTGT
TGATGGGTGTCTGGTCAGAGACATCAAGAAATAACGCCGGAACATTAGTGCAGGCAGCTTCCACAGCAAT
GGCATCCTGGTCATCCAGCGGATAGTTAATGATCAGCCCACTGACGCGTTGCGCGAGAAGATTGTGCACC
GCCGCTTTACAGGCTTCGACGCCGCTTCGTTCTACCATCGACACCACCACGCTGGCACCCAGTTGATCGG
CGCGAGATTTAATCGCCGCGACAATTTGCGACGGCGCGTGCAGGGCCAGACTGGAGGTGGCAACGCCAAT
CAGCAACGACTGTTTGCCCGCCAGTTGTTGTGCCACGCGGTTGGGAATGTAATTCAGCTCCGCCATCGCC
GCTTCCACTTTTTCCCGCGTTTTCGCAGAAACGTGGCTGGCCTGGTTCACCACGCGGGAAACGGTCTGAT
AAGAGACACCGGCATACTCTGCGACATCGTATAACGTTACTGGTTTCACATTCACCACCCTGAATTGACT
CTCTTCCGGGCGCTATCATGCCATACCGCGAAAGGTTTTGCGCCATTCGATGGTGTCCGGGATCTCGACG
CTCTCCCTTATGCGACTCCTGCATTAGGAAGCAGCCCAGTAGTAGGTTGAGGCCGTTGAGCACCGCCGCC
GCAAGGAATGGTGCATGCAAGGAGATGGCGCCCAACAGTCCCCCGGCCACGGGGCCTGCCACCATACCCA
CGCCGAAACAAGCGCTCATGAGCCCGAAGTGGCGAGCCCGATCTTCCCCATCGGTGATGTCGGCGATATA
GGCGCCAGCAACCGCACCTGTGGCGCCGGTGATGCCGGCCACGATGCGTCCGGCGTAGAGGATCGAGATC
TCGATCCCGCGAAATTAATACGACTCACTATAGGGGAATTGTGAGCGGATAACAATTCCCCTCTAGAAAT
AATTTTGTTTAACTTTAAGAAGGAGATATACCATGGGCAGCAGCCATCATCATCATCATCACAGCAGCGG
CCTGGAAGTTCTGTTCCAGGGGCCCCAT
