>Addgene plasmid #49699 | pVRa38_1442 | depositor partial sequence | sequence record 74076 | ECF gene
ATGCCTGCAGAACCGGCAGATGATCCGCGTAGCTGGTCAGCAGATGAAGCAGTTAGCGCACTGTATGCAG
CACATTGGCGTCGTTTTGTTGCACTGGCAAGCAGCCTGATGGGTGAAAGCGCAAGCGCTGAAGAGGTTGT
TGCAGATGCATTTGTTACCCTGCATGGTCGTTGGAATCGTCTGAGCGATAAAGGTAGCGCAGTTGCATAT
CTGCGTACCAGCGTTGTTAATGGTGCACGTGATGTTCTGCGTCATCGTGTTGTTACCGATCGTCGTCGTC
CGCTGCCTGATCCGGCACCGGATGGTCCGGAAGAACATGCAGTTCGTGCAGCCGAACATCGTATGGTTCT
GGGTGCACTGGATGCACTGCCGACCCGTCAGCGTGAAGTTCTGGTTCTGCGTTATCAGGGTGAAATGAGC
GAAGAAGATATTGCAGCAGCACTGGGTATTAGCCGTGGTGCAGTTAAAACCCATGCACATCGTGGTCTGA
GCGCACTGCGTACCGCACTGAGCCTGGAAGAAACCCCGTAA
