>Addgene plasmid #49699 | pVRa38_1442 | depositor partial sequence | sequence record 74077 | pVRa backbone
GGATCCAAGCTTGCGGCCGCACTCGAGCACCACCACCACCACCACTGAGATCCGGCTGCTAACAAAGCCC
GAAAGGAAGCTGAGTTGGCTGCTGCCACCGCTGAGCAATAACTAGCATAACCCCTTGGGGCCTCTAAACG
GGTCTTGAGGGGTTTTTTGCTGAAAGGAGGAACTATATCCGGATTGGCGAATGGG
[124 nt withheld, positions 196-319]
C
[91 nt withheld, positions 321-411]
A
[49 nt withheld, positions 413-461]
CCTTTGACGTTGGAGTCCACGTTCTTT
[37 nt withheld, positions 489-525]
ACCCTATCTCGGTCTATTCTTTTGATTTATAAGGGATTTTGCCGATTTCGGCCTATTGGTTAAAAAATGA
GCTGATTTAACAAAAATTTAACGCGAATTTTAACAAAATATTAACGTTTACAATTTCAGGTGGCACTTTT
CGGGGAAATGTGCGCGGAACCCCTATTTGTTTATTTTTCTAAATACATTCAAATATGTATCCGCTCATGA
GACAATAACCCTGATAAATGCTTCAATAATATTGAAAAAGGAAGAGTATGAGTATTCAACATTTCCGTGT
CGCCCTTATTCCCTTTTTTGCGGCATTTTGCCTTCCTGTTTTTGCTCACCCAGAAACGCTGGTGAAAGTA
AAAGATGCTGAAGATCAGTTGGGTGCACGAGTGGGTTACATCGAACTGGATCTCAACAGCGGTAAGATCC
TTGAGAGTTTTCGCCCCGAAGAACGTTTTCCAATGATGAGCACTTTTAAAGTTCTGCTATGTGGCGCGGT
ATTATCCCGTATTGACGCCGGGCAAGAGCAACTCGGTCGCCGCATACACTATTCTCAGAATGACTTGGTT
GAGTACTCACCAGTCACAGAAAAGCATCTTACGGATGGCATGACAGTAAGAGAATTATGCAGTGCTGCCA
TAACCATGAGTGATAACACTGCGGCCAACTTACTTCTGACAACGATCGGAGGACCGAAGGAGCTAACCGC
TTTTTTGCACAACATGGGGGATCATGTAACTCGCCTTGATCGTTGGGAACCGGAGCTGAATGAAGCCATA
CCAAACGACGAGCGTGACACCACGATGCCTGCAGCAATGGCAACAACGTTGCGCAAACTATTAACTGGCG
AACTACTTACTCTAGCTTCCCGGCAACAATTAATAGACTGGATGGAGGCGGATAAAGTTGCAGGACCACT
TCTGCGCTCGGCCCTTCCGGCTGGCTGGTTTATTGCTGATAAATCTGGAGCCGGTGAGCGTGGGTCTCGC
GGTATCATTGCAGCACTGGGGCCAGATGGTAAGCCCTCCCGTATCGTAGTTATCTACACGACGGGGAGTC
AGGCAACTATGGATGAACGAAATAGACAGATCGCTGAGATAGGTGCCTCACTGATTAAGCATTGGTAACT
GTCAGACCAAGTTTACTCATATATACTTTAGATTGATTTAAAACTTCATTTTTAATTTAAAAGGATCTAG
GTGAAGATCCTTTTTGATAATCTCATGACCAAAATCCCTTAACGTGAGTTTTCGTTCCACTGAGCGTCAG
ACCCCGTAGAAAAGATCAAAGGATCTTCTTGAGATCCTTTTTTTCTGCGCGTAATCTGCTGCTTGCAAAC
AAAAAAACCACCGCTACCAGCGGTGGTTTGTTTGCCGGATCAAGAGCTACCAACTCTTTTTCCGAAGGTA
ACTGGCTTCAGCAGAGCGCAGATACCAAATACTGTCCTTCTAGTGTAGCCGTAGTTAGGCCACCACTTCA
AGAACTCTGTAGCACCGCCTACATACCTCGCTCTGCTAATCCTGTTACCAGTGGCTGCTGCCAGTGGCGA
TAAGTCGTGTCTTACCGGGTTGGACTCAAGACGATAGTTACCGGATAAGGCGCAGCGGTCGGGCTGAACG
GGGGGTTCGTGCACACAGCCCAGCTTGGAGCGAACGACCTACACCGAACTGAGATACCTACAGCGTGAGC
TATGAGAAAGCGCCACGCTTCCCGAAGGGAGAAAGGCGGACAGGTATCCGGTAAGCGGCAGGGTCGGAAC
AGGAGAGCGCACGAGGGAGCTTCCAGGGGGAAACGCCTGGTATCTTTATAGTCCTGTCGGGTTTCGCCAC
CTCTGACTTGAGCGTCGATTTTTGTGATGCTCGTCAGGGGGGCGGAGCCTATGGAAAAACGCCAGCAACG
CGGCCTTTTTACGGTTCCTGGCCTTTTGCTGGCCTTTTGCTCACATGTTCTTTCCTGCGTTATCCCCTGA
TTCTGTGGATAACCGTATTACCGCCTTTGAGTGAGCTGATACCGCTCGCCGCAGCCGAACGACCGAGCGC
AGCGAGTCAGTGAGCGAGGAAGCGGAAGAGCGCCTGATGCGGTATTTTCTCCTTACGCATCTGTGCGGTA
TTTCACACCGCATATATGGTGCACTCTCAGTACAATCTGCTCTGATGCCGCATAGTTAAGCCAGTATACA
CTCCGCTATCGCTACGTGACTGGGTCATGGCTGCGCCCCGACACCCGCCAACACCCGCTGACGCGCCCTG
ACGGGCTTGTCTGCTCCCGGCATCCGCTTACAGACAAGCTGTGACCGTCTCCGGGAGCTGCATGTGTCAG
AGGTTTTCACCGTCATCACCGAAACGCGCGAGGCAGCTGCGGTAAAGCTCATCAGCGTGGTCGTGAAGCG
ATTCACAGATGTCTGCCTGTTCATCCGCGTCCAGCTCGTTGAGTTTCTCCAGAAGCGTTAATGTCTGGCT
TCTGATAAAGCGGGCCATGTTAAGGGCGGTTTTTTCCTGTTTGGTCACTGATGCCTCCGTGTAAGGGGGA
TTTCTGTTCATGGGGGTAATGATACCGATGAAACGAGAGAGGATGCTCACGATACGGGTTACTGATGATG
AACATGCCCGGTTACTGGAACGTTGTGAGGGTAAACAACTGGCGGTATGGATGCGGCGGGACCAGAGAAA
AATCACTCAGGGTCAATGCCAGCGCTTCGTTAATACAGATGTAGGTGTTCCACAGGGTAGCCAGCAGCAT
CCTGCGATGCAGATCCGGAACATAATGGTGCAGGGCGCTGACTTCCGCGTTTCCAGACTTTACGAAACAC
GGAAACCGAAGACCATTCATGTTGTTGCTCAGGTCGCAGACGTTTTGCAGCAGCAGTCGCTTCACGTTCG
CTCGCGTATCGGTGATTCATTCTGCTAACCAGTAAGGCAACCCCGCCAGCCTAGCCGGGTCCTCAACGAC
AGGAGCACGATCATGCGCACCCGTGGGGCCGCCATGCCGGCGATAATGGCCTGCTTCTCGCCGAAACGTT
TGGTGGCGGGACCAGTGACGAAGGCTTGAGCGAGGGCGTGCAAGATTCCGAATACCGCAAGCGACAGGCC
GATCATCGTCGCGCTCCAGCGAAAGCGGTCCTCGCCGAAAATGACCCAGAGCGCTGCCGGCACCTGTCCT
ACGAGTTGCATGATAAAGAAGACAGTCATAAGTGCGGCGACGATAGTCATGCCCCGCGCCCACCGGAAGG
AGCTGACTGGGTTGAAGGCTCTCAAGGGCATCGGTCGAGATCCCGGTGCCTAATGAGTGAGCTAACTTAC
ATTAATTGCGTTGCGCTCACTGCCCGCTTTCCAGTCGGGAAACCTGTCGTGCCAGCTGCATTAATGAATC
GGCCAACGCGCGGGGAGAGGCGGTTTGCGTATTGGGCGCCAGGGTGGTTTTTCTTTTCACCAGTGAGACG
GGCAACAGCTGATTGCCCTTCACCGCCTGGCCCTGAGAGAGTTGCAGCAAGCGGTCCACGCTGGTTTGCC
CCAGCAGGCGAAAATCCTGTTTGATGGTGGTTAACGGCGGGATATAACATGAGCTGTCTTCGGTATCGTC
GTATCCCACTACCGAGATATCCGCACCAACGCGCAGCCCGGACTCGGTAATGGCGCGCATTGCGCCCAGC
GCCATCTGATCGTTGGCAACCAGCATCGCAGTGGGAACGATGCCCTCATTCAGCATTTGCATGGTTTGTT
GAAAACCGGACATGGCACTCCAGTCGCCTTCCCGTTCCGCTATCGGCTGAATTTGATTGCGAGTGAGATA
TTTATGCCAGCCAGCCAGACGCAGACGCGCCGAGACAGAACTTAATGGGCCCGCTAACAGCGCGATTTGC
TGGTGACCCAATGCGACCAGATGCTCCACGCCCAGTCGCGTACCGTCTTCATGGGAGAAAATAATACTGT
TGATGGGTGTCTGGTCAGAGACATCAAGAAATAACGCCGGAACATTAGTGCAGGCAGCTTCCACAGCAAT
GGCATCCTGGTCATCCAGCGGATAGTTAATGATCAGCCCACTGACGCGTTGCGCGAGAAGATTGTGCACC
GCCGCTTTACAGGCTTCGACGCCGCTTCGTTCTACCATCGACACCACCACGCTGGCACCCAGTTGATCGG
CGCGAGATTTAATCGCCGCGACAATTTGCGACGGCGCGTGCAGGGCCAGACTGGAGGTGGCAACGCCAAT
CAGCAACGACTGTTTGCCCGCCAGTTGTTGTGCCACGCGGTTGGGAATGTAATTCAGCTCCGCCATCGCC
GCTTCCACTTTTTCCCGCGTTTTCGCAGAAACGTGGCTGGCCTGGTTCACCACGCGGGAAACGGTCTGAT
AAGAGACACCGGCATACTCTGCGACATCGTATAACGTTACTGGTTTCACATTCACCACCCTGAATTGACT
CTCTTCCGGGCGCTATCATGCCATACCGCGAAAGGTTTTGCGCCATTCGATGGTGTCCGGGATCTCGACG
CTCTCCCTTATGCGACTCCTGCATTAGGAAGCAGCCCAGTAGTAGGTTGAGGCCGTTGAGCACCGCCGCC
GCAAGGAATGGTGCATGCAAGGAGATGGCGCCCAACAGTCCCCCGGCCACGGGGCCTGCCACCATACCCA
CGCCGAAACAAGCGCTCATGAGCCCGAAGTGGCGAGCCCGATCTTCCCCATCGGTGATGTCGGCGATATA
GGCGCCAGCAACCGCACCTGTGGCGCCGGTGATGCCGGCCACGATGCGTCCGGCGTAGAGGATCGAGATC
TCGATCCCGCGAAATTAATACGACTCACTATAGGGGAATTGTGAGCGGATAACAATTCCCCTCTAGAAAT
AATTTTGTTTAACTTTAAGAAGGAGATATACCATGGGCAGCAGCCATCATCATCATCATCACAGCAGCGG
CCTGGAAGTTCTGTTCCAGGGGCCCCAT
