>Addgene plasmid #49699 | pVRa38_1442 | addgene partial sequence | sequence record 77286 | pBRrevBam 5'-GGTGATGTCGGCGATATAGG-3'
CGGTGATGCCGGCCACGATGCGTCCGGCGTAGAGGATCGAGATCTCGATCCCGCGAAATTAATACGACTC
ACTATAGGGGAATTGTGAGCGGATAACAATTCCCCTCTAGAAATAATTTTGTTTAACTTTAAGAAGGAGA
TATACCATGGGCAGCAGCCATCATCATCATCATCACAGCAGCGGCCTGGAAGTTCTGTTCCAGGGGCCCC
ATATGCCTGCAGAACCGGCAGATGATCCGCGTAGCTGGTCAGCAGATGAAGCAGTTAGCGCACTGTATGC
AGCACATTGGCGTCGTTTTGTTGCACTGGCAAGCAGCCTGATGGGTGAAAGCGCAAGCGCTGAAGAGGTT
GTTGCAGATGCATTTGTTACCCTGCATGGTCGTTGGAATCGTCTGAGCGATAAAGGTAGCGCAGTTGCAT
ATCTGCGTACCAGCGTTGTTAATGGTGCACGTGATGTTCTGCGTCATCGTGTTGTTACCGATCGTCGTCG
TCCGCTGCCTGATCCGGCACCGGATGGTCCGGAAGAACATGCAGTTCGTGCAGCCGAACATCGTATGGTT
CTGGGTGCACTGGATGCACTGCCGACCCGTCAGCGTGAAGTTCTGGTTCTGCGTTATCAGGGTGAAATGA
GCGAAGAAGATATTGCAGCAGCACTGGGTATTAGCCGTGGTGCAGTTAAAACCCATGCACATCGTGGTCT
GAGCGCACTGCGTACCGCACTGAGCCTGGAAGAAACCCCGTAAGGATCCAAGCTTGCGGCCGCACTCGAG
CACCACCACCACCACCACTGAGATCCGGCTGCTAACAAAGCCCGAAAGGAAGCTGAGTTGGCTGCTGCCA
CCGCTGAGCAATAACTAGCATAACCCCTTGGGGCCTCTAAACGGGTCTTGAGGGGTTTTTTGCTG
